>Addgene plasmid #225146 | pYPQ265_EtA3C | addgene full sequence | sequence record 446205 | Addgene NGS Result
TGGACCAGCCAGGACAGAAATGCCTCGACTTCGCTGCTACCCAAGGTTGCCGGGTGACGCACACCGTGGA
AACGGATGAAGGCACGAACCCAGTGGACATAAGCCTGTTCGGTTCGTAAGCTGTAATGCAAGTAGCGTAT
GCGCTCACGCAACTGGTCCAGAACCTTGACCGAACGCAGCGGTGGTAACGGCGCAGTGGCGGTTTTCATG
GCTTGTTATGACTGTTTTTTTGGGGTACAGTCTATGCCTCGGGCATCCAAGCAGCAAGCGCGTTACGCCG
TGGGTCGATGTTTGATGTTATGGAGCAGCAACGATGTTACGCAGCAGGGCAGTCGCCCTAAAACAAAGTT
AAACATTATGAGGGAAGCGGTGATCGCCGAAGTATCGACTCAACTATCAGAGGTAGTTGGCGTCATCGAG
CGCCATCTCGAACCGACGTTGCTGGCCGTACATTTGTACGGCTCCGCAGTGGATGGCGGCCTGAAGCCAC
ACAGTGATATTGATTTGCTGGTTACGGTGACCGTAAGGCTTGATGAAACAACGCGGCGAGCTTTGATCAA
CGACCTTTTGGAAACTTCGGCTTCCCCTGGAGAGAGCGAGATTCTCCGCGCTGTAGAAGTCACCATTGTT
GTGCACGACGACATCATTCCGTGGCGTTATCCAGCTAAGCGCGAACTGCAATTTGGAGAATGGCAGCGCA
ATGACATTCTTGCAGGTATCTTCGAGCCAGCCACGATCGACATTGATCTGGCTATCTTGCTGACAAAAGC
AAGAGAACATAGCGTTGCCTTGGTAGGTCCAGCGGCGGAGGAACTCTTTGATCCGGTTCCTGAACAGGAT
CTATTTGAGGCGCTAAATGAAACCTTAACGCTATGGAACTCGCCGCCCGACTGGGCTGGCGATGAGCGAA
ATGTAGTGCTTACGTTGTCCCGCATTTGGTACAGCGCAGTAACCGGCAAAATCGCGCCGAAGGATGTCGC
TGCCGACTGGGCAATGGAGCGCCTGCCGGCCCAGTATCAGCCCGTCATACTTGAAGCTAGACAGGCTTAT
CTTGGACAAGAAGAAGATCGCTTGGCCTCGCGCGCAGATCAGTTGGAAGAATTTGTCCACTACGTGAAAG
GCGAGATCACCAAGGTAGTCGGCAAATAACCCTCGAGCCACCCATGACCAAAATCCCTTAACGTGAGTTA
CGCGTCGTTCCACTGAGCGTCAGACCCCGTAGAAAAGATCAAAGGATCTTCTTGAGATCCTTTTTTTCTG
CGCGTAATCTGCTGCTTGCAAACAAAAAAACCACCGCTACCAGCGGTGGTTTGTTTGCCGGATCAAGAGC
TACCAACTCTTTTTCCGAAGGTAACTGGCTTCAGCAGAGCGCAGATACCAAATACTGTTCTTCTAGTGTA
GCCGTAGTTAGGCCACCACTTCAAGAACTCTGTAGCACCGCCTACATACCTCGCTCTGCTAATCCTGTTA
CCAGTGGCTGCTGCCAGTGGCGATAAGTCGTGTCTTACCGGGTTGGACTCAAGACGATAGTTACCGGATA
AGGCGCAGCGGTCGGGCTGAACGGGGGGTTCGTGCACACAGCCCAGCTTGGAGCGAACGACCTACACCGA
ACTGAGATACCTACAGCGTGAGCTATGAGAAAGCGCCACGCTTCCCGAAGGGAGAAAGGCGGACAGGTAT
CCGGTAAGCGGCAGGGTCGGAACAGGAGAGCGCACGAGGGAGCTTCCAGGGGGAAACGCCTGGTATCTTT
ATAGTCCTGTCGGGTTTCGCCACCTCTGACTTGAGCGTCGATTTTTGTGATGCTCGTCAGGGGGGCGGAG
CCTATGGAAAAACGCCAGCAACGCGGCCTTTTTACGGTTCCTGGCCTTTTGCTGGCCTTTTGCTCACATG
TTCTTTCCTGCGTTATCCCCTGATTCTGTGGATAACCGTATTACCGCCTTTGAGTGAGCTGATACCGCTC
GCCGCAGCCGAACGACCGAGCGCAGCGAGTCAGTGAGCGAGGAAGCGGAAGAGCGCCCAATACGCAAACC
GCCTCTCCCCGCGCGTTGGCCGATTCATTAATGCAGCTGGCACGACAGGTTTCCCGACTGGAAAGCGGGC
AGTGAGCGCAACGCAATTAATACGCGTACCGCGAGCCAGGAAGAGTTTGTAGAAACGCAAAAAGGCCATC
CGTCAGGATGGCCTTCTGCTTAGTTTGATGCCTGGCAGTTTATGGCGGGCGTCCTGCCCGCCACCCTCCG
GGCCGTTGCTTCACAACGTTCAAATCCGCTCCCGGCGGATTTGTCCTACTCAGGAGAGCGTTCACCGACA
AACAACAGATAAAACGAAAGGCCCAGTCTTCCGACTGAGCCTTTCGTTTTATTTGATGCCTGGCAGTTCC
CTACTCTCGCGTTAACGCTTGCATGGATGTTTTCCCAGTCACGACGTTGTAAAACGACGGCCAGTCTTAA
GCTCGGGCCCCAAATAATGATTTTATTTTGACTGATAGTGACCTGTTCGTTGCAACAAATTGATGAGCAA
TGCTTTTTTATAATGCCAACTTTGTACAAAAAAGCAGGCTCCGAATTCGCCCTTCATGAGTACACAAATA
AGAACAGCATGTGGGCATCCACCGGGTGGCCACCAGCAGAGAAAGCATGCGTTTCTCAAGTTGGTTCAGT
CCCTTATTTCCCCGAGGGATTTCTTGTTCCAATACGAAAACCTGCAATTTGCGGACGGACGGAATATGAC
TTATTTGTGCTACTGCGTGGAGGAGAAGAACGGAGACACTCCAATGCTTTTGCACATTGATGTCTTGCAG
AACGAGGTTGCTGGATCTCACGTCGAGATCCTTTTCCTGAGCTTTATGAGGCGCTTTCTCGCTTCAATCG
ATCAGTCCTTGCAAGAGGCCAGAGAGTCCCAGGTCACATGGTATATATCATGGTCGCCGTGCGCCGACTG
CGCGAACACGGTGGCTACCTTTTTGAGAGAACGGAATAATGTTCACCTCAGGCTGTTCGCCAGTCGGCTG
TATTATAGGGACGTGCCCGAGTACCAACAAGGCCTGAGGGCACTCAAGGAGGCGGGGGCACAGGTGGAGA
TCATGTCTTCATTGGAATTTTCTGACTGTTGGGATCACTTCGTGGATCATCAAGGTGAATGTTTCGAGCC
GTGGGAGGAAATGGATGAGAATGTTGAAATTTTCTCCCAAAAGCTGCAGGATATCTTGGAAACACGCTCA
GGTTCTGAGACCCCTGGCACAAGTGAGTCAGCAACACCCGAGTCCACCATGGATTACAAGGACCACGACG
GGGATTACAAGGACCACGACATTGATTACAAGGATGATGATGACAAGATGGCTCCGAAGAAGAAGAGGAA
GGTTGGCATCCACGGGGTGCCAGCTGCTGACAAGAAGTACTCGATCGGCCTCGCTATTGGGACTAACTCT
GTTGGCTGGGCCGTGATCACCGACGAGTACAAGGTGCCCTCAAAGAAGTTCAAGGTCCTGGGCAACACCG
ATCGGCATTCCATCAAGAAGAATCTCATTGGCGCTCTCCTGTTCGACAGCGGCGAGACGGCTGAGGCTAC
GCGGCTCAAGCGCACCGCCCGCAGGCGGTACACGCGCAGGAAGAATCGCATCTGCTACCTGCAGGAGATT
TTCTCCAACGAGATGGCGAAGGTTGACGATTCTTTCTTCCACAGGCTGGAGGAGTCATTCCTCGTGGAGG
AGGATAAGAAGCACGAGCGGCATCCAATCTTCGGCAACATTGTCGACGAGGTTGCCTACCACGAGAAGTA
CCCTACGATCTACCATCTGCGGAAGAAGCTCGTGGACTCCACAGATAAGGCGGACCTCCGCCTGATCTAC
CTCGCTCTGGCCCACATGATTAAGTTCAGGGGCCATTTCCTGATCGAGGGGGATCTCAACCCGGACAATA
GCGATGTTGACAAGCTGTTCATCCAGCTCGTGCAGACGTACAACCAGCTCTTCGAGGAGAACCCCATTAA
TGCGTCAGGCGTCGACGCGAAGGCTATCCTGTCCGCTAGGCTCTCGAAGTCTCGGCGCCTCGAGAACCTG
ATCGCCCAGCTGCCGGGCGAGAAGAAGAACGGCCTGTTCGGGAATCTCATTGCGCTCAGCCTGGGGCTCA
CGCCCAACTTCAAGTCGAATTTCGATCTCGCTGAGGACGCCAAGCTGCAGCTCTCCAAGGACACATACGA
CGATGACCTGGATAACCTCCTGGCCCAGATCGGCGATCAGTACGCGGACCTGTTCCTCGCTGCCAAGAAT
CTGTCGGACGCCATCCTCCTGTCTGATATTCTCAGGGTGAACACCGAGATTACGAAGGCTCCGCTCTCAG
CCTCCATGATCAAGCGCTACGACGAGCACCATCAGGATCTGACCCTCCTGAAGGCGCTGGTCAGGCAGCA
GCTCCCCGAGAAGTACAAGGAGATCTTCTTCGATCAGTCGAAGAACGGCTACGCTGGGTACATTGACGGC
GGGGCCTCTCAGGAGGAGTTCTACAAGTTCATCAAGCCGATTCTGGAGAAGATGGACGGCACGGAGGAGC
TGCTGGTGAAGCTCAATCGCGAGGACCTCCTGAGGAAGCAGCGGACATTCGATAACGGCAGCATCCCACA
CCAGATTCATCTCGGGGAGCTGCACGCTATCCTGAGGAGGCAGGAGGACTTCTACCCTTTCCTCAAGGAT
AACCGCGAGAAGATCGAGAAGATTCTGACTTTCAGGATCCCGTACTACGTCGGCCCACTCGCTAGGGGCA
ACTCCCGCTTCGCTTGGATGACCCGCAAGTCAGAGGAGACGATCACGCCGTGGAACTTCGAGGAGGTGGT
CGACAAGGGCGCTAGCGCTCAGTCGTTCATCGAGAGGATGACGAATTTCGACAAGAACCTGCCAAATGAG
AAGGTGCTCCCTAAGCACTCGCTCCTGTACGAGTACTTCACAGTCTACAACGAGCTGACTAAGGTGAAGT
ATGTGACCGAGGGCATGAGGAAGCCGGCTTTCCTGTCTGGGGAGCAGAAGAAGGCCATCGTGGACCTCCT
GTTCAAGACCAACCGGAAGGTCACGGTTAAGCAGCTCAAGGAGGACTACTTCAAGAAGATTGAGTGCTTC
GATTCGGTCGAGATCTCTGGCGTTGAGGACCGCTTCAACGCCTCCCTGGGGACCTACCACGATCTCCTGA
AGATCATTAAGGATAAGGACTTCCTGGACAACGAGGAGAATGAGGATATCCTCGAGGACATTGTGCTGAC
ACTCACTCTGTTCGAGGACCGGGAGATGATCGAGGAGCGCCTGAAGACTTACGCCCATCTCTTCGATGAC
AAGGTCATGAAGCAGCTCAAGAGGAGGAGGTACACCGGCTGGGGGAGGCTGAGCAGGAAGCTCATCAACG
GCATTCGGGACAAGCAGTCCGGGAAGACGATCCTCGACTTCCTGAAGAGCGATGGCTTCGCGAACCGCAA
TTTCATGCAGCTGATTCACGATGACAGCCTCACATTCAAGGAGGATATCCAGAAGGCTCAGGTGAGCGGC
CAGGGGGACTCGCTGCACGAGCATATCGCGAACCTCGCTGGCTCGCCAGCTATCAAGAAGGGGATTCTGC
AGACCGTGAAGGTTGTGGACGAGCTGGTGAAGGTCATGGGCAGGCACAAGCCTGAGAACATCGTCATTGA
GATGGCCCGGGAGAATCAGACCACGCAGAAGGGCCAGAAGAACTCACGCGAGAGGATGAAGAGGATCGAG
GAGGGCATTAAGGAGCTGGGGTCCCAGATCCTCAAGGAGCACCCGGTGGAGAACACGCAGCTGCAGAATG
AGAAGCTCTACCTGTACTACCTCCAGAATGGCCGCGATATGTATGTGGACCAGGAGCTGGATATTAACAG
GCTCAGCGATTACGACGTCGATCATATCGTTCCACAGTCATTCCTGAAGGATGACTCCATTGACAACAAG
GTCCTCACCAGGTCGGACAAGAACCGGGGCAAGTCTGATAATGTTCCTTCAGAGGAGGTCGTTAAGAAGA
TGAAGAACTACTGGCGCCAGCTCCTGAATGCCAAGCTGATCACGCAGCGGAAGTTCGATAACCTCACAAA
GGCTGAGAGGGGCGGGCTCTCTGAGCTGGACAAGGCGGGCTTCATCAAGAGGCAGCTGGTCGAGACACGG
CAGATCACTAAGCACGTTGCGCAGATTCTCGACTCACGGATGAACACTAAGTACGATGAGAATGACAAGC
TGATCCGCGAGGTGAAGGTCATCACCCTGAAGTCAAAGCTCGTCTCCGACTTCAGGAAGGATTTCCAGTT
CTACAAGGTTCGGGAGATCAACAATTACCACCATGCCCATGACGCGTACCTGAACGCGGTGGTCGGCACA
GCTCTGATCAAGAAGTACCCAAAGCTCGAGAGCGAGTTCGTGTACGGGGACTACAAGGTTTACGATGTGA
GGAAGATGATCGCCAAGTCGGAGCAGGAGATTGGCAAGGCTACCGCCAAGTACTTCTTCTACTCTAACAT
TATGAATTTCTTCAAGACAGAGATCACTCTGGCCAATGGCGAGATCCGGAAGCGCCCCCTCATCGAGACG
AACGGCGAGACGGGGGAGATCGTGTGGGACAAGGGCAGGGATTTCGCGACCGTCAGGAAGGTTCTCTCCA
TGCCACAAGTGAATATCGTCAAGAAGACAGAGGTCCAGACTGGCGGGTTCTCTAAGGAGTCAATTCTGCC
TAAGCGGAACAGCGACAAGCTCATCGCCCGCAAGAAGGACTGGGATCCGAAGAAGTACGGCGGGTTCGAC
AGCCCCACTGTGGCCTACTCGGTCCTGGTTGTGGCGAAGGTTGAGAAGGGCAAGTCCAAGAAGCTCAAGA
GCGTGAAGGAGCTGCTGGGGATCACGATTATGGAGCGCTCCAGCTTCGAGAAGAACCCGATCGATTTCCT
GGAGGCGAAGGGCTACAAGGAGGTGAAGAAGGACCTGATCATTAAGCTCCCCAAGTACTCACTCTTCGAG
CTGGAGAACGGCAGGAAGCGGATGCTGGCTTCCGCTGGCGAGCTGCAGAAGGGGAACGAGCTGGCTCTGC
CGTCCAAGTATGTGAACTTCCTCTACCTGGCCTCCCACTACGAGAAGCTCAAGGGCAGCCCCGAGGACAA
CGAGCAGAAGCAGCTGTTCGTCGAGCAGCACAAGCATTACCTCGACGAGATCATTGAGCAGATTTCCGAG
TTCTCCAAGCGCGTGATCCTGGCCGACGCGAATCTGGATAAGGTCCTCTCCGCGTACAACAAGCACCGCG
ACAAGCCAATCAGGGAGCAGGCTGAGAATATCATTCATCTCTTCACCCTGACGAACCTCGGCGCCCCTGC
TGCTTTCAAGTACTTCGACACAACTATCGATCGCAAGAGGTACACAAGCACTAAGGAGGTCCTGGACGCG
ACCCTCATCCACCAGTCGATTACCGGCCTCTACGAGACGCGCATCGACCTGTCTCAGCTCGGGGGCGACA
AGCGGCCAGCGGCGACGAAGAAGGCGGGGCAGGCGAAGAAGAAGAAGGGAGACGGATCAGGCGGGTCAAC
AAACCTCAGTGACATCATAGAGAAGGAAACTGGTAAGCAACTGGTTATTCAAGAGAGCATTCTGATGCTC
CCTGAGGAAGTCGAGGAAGTTATAGGAAACAAGCCTGAGAGCGATATACTCGTGCATACGGCGTATGACG
AGAGCACGGATGAAAATGTGATGCTCTTGACCAGCGATGCGCCAGAATATAAACCCTGGGCACTGGTTAT
TCAGGACTCTAACGGGGAAAATAAAATCAAGATGCTCTCAGGTGGCTCCCCAAAGAAGAAACGCAAGGTT
TAGTGGCGGCCGCCGACGTCCGATCGTTCAAACATTTGGCAATAAAGTTTCTTAAGATTGAATCCTGTTG
CCGGTCTTGCGATGATTATCATATAATTTCTGTTGAATTACGTTAAGCATGTAATAATTAACATGTAATG
CATGACGTTATTTATGAGATGGGTTTTTATGATTAGAGTCCCGCAATTATACATTTAATACGCGATAGAA
AACAAAATATAGCGCGCAAACTAGGATAAATTATCGCGCGCGGTGTCATCTATGTTACTAGATCGGGAAT
TGATCCCCCCTCGACAGCTTCCGGAAAGGGCGAATTCGCAACTTTGTATACAAAAGTTGAACGAGAAACG
TAAAATGATATAAATATCAATATATTAAATTAGATTTTGCATAAAAAACAGACTACATAATACTGTAAAA
CACAACATATCCAGTCACTATGCCATCCAGCTGATATCCCCTATAGTGAGTCGTATTACATGGTCATAGC
TGTTTCCTGGCAGCTCTGGCCCGTGTCTCAAAATCTCTGATGTTACATTGCACAAGATAAAAATATATCA
TCATGCCTCCTC
Features (pLannotate 1.2.2; 15 found; start..end, strand, type, name):
     96..119     +  promoter       Pc promoter (fragment): intI1 (promoter lies within the coding sequence); class 1 integron promoter
    295..351     +  CDS            GmR (fragment): gentamycin acetyltransferase; aacC1; confers resistance to gentamycin
    358..1149    +  CDS            SmR: aminoglycoside adenylyltransferase (Murphy, 1985); aadA; confers resistance to spectinomycin and streptomycin
   1242..1830    +  rep_origin     ori: high-copy-number ColE1/pMB1/pBR322/pUC origin of replication
   2013..2105    +  CDS            lacI (fragment): lac repressor; lacI; The lac repressor binds to the lac operator to inhibit transcription in E. coli. This inhibition can be relieved by adding lactose or isopropyl-β-D-thiogalactopyranoside (IPTG).
   2160..2187    -  terminator     rrnB T2 terminator: transcription terminator T2 from the E. coli rrnB gene
   2319..2362    +  terminator     rrnB T1 terminator: Escherichia coli rrnB; transcription terminator T1 from the E. coli rrnB gene
   2409..2445    -  CDS            lacZα (fragment): LacZα fragment of β-galactosidase; lacZ fragment
   2461..2560    +  protein_bind   attL1: mutant version of attL; recombination site for the Gateway® LR reaction LR Clonase™
   3314..3333    +  CDS            2xFLAG (fragment): two tandem FLAG® epitope tags
   3389..7489    +  CDS            cas9: CAS9_STRP1 - Also known as csn1 From Streptococcus pyogenes serotype M1.
   7559..7807    +  CDS            UGI: UNGI_BPPB2 - Experimental evidence at protein level: Swiss-Prot protein existence level 1. This protein binds specifically and reversibly to the host uracil-DNA glycosylase, preventing removal of uracil residues from PBS2 DNA by the host uracil-excision repair system. From Bacillus phage PBS2 (Bacteriophage PBS2).
   7862..8114    +  terminator     NOS terminator: nopaline synthase terminator and poly(A) signal
   8159..8282    +  protein_bind   attR5: mutant version of attR; recombination site for the Gateway® LR reaction LR Clonase™
   8300..8318    -  promoter       T7 promoter: promoter for bacteriophage T7 RNA polymerase
