[The description below was written by a language model from this plasmid's Addgene catalogue record and pLannotate feature annotations shown in this document.]
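Description:
pYPQ265_EtA3C is an 8,412 bp Gateway entry clone built on the pYPQ255 backbone and catalogued as a plant expression vector component. It is maintained in E. coli at high copy through a ColE1/pUC-type origin and selected with spectinomycin via the aadA (SmR) aminoglycoside adenylyltransferase gene. Short fragments of an integron Pc promoter, a gentamicin resistance gene, lacI and lacZα appear in the annotation and are most likely backbone remnants rather than functional parts. The rrnB T1 and T2 terminators lie just upstream of the cloning region, where they typically insulate it from read-through transcription in bacteria.

The payload sits between attL1 and attR5 sites and encodes a cytosine base editor, EtA3C-zCas9(D10A)-UGI (EtA3C-CBE_V01). The cytidine deaminase EtA3C is not itself annotated in the feature table, but it presumably occupies the unannotated stretch between attL1 and the Cas9 coding sequence, where a partial FLAG-tag match is also detected. It is fused to a Streptococcus pyogenes Cas9 carrying the D10A nickase mutation, followed by the uracil glycosylase inhibitor from phage PBS2, and the unit ends in a NOS terminator and polyadenylation signal. In such editors, the deaminase converts cytosine to uracil on the strand displaced by the guide RNA. UGI blocks uracil excision, and the nickase cuts the opposite strand to bias repair toward a C-to-T outcome.

No plant promoter is annotated within the att-flanked cassette, and the record does not state one. The attL1/attR5 pairing suits a multisite LR reaction that combines this module with a second entry clone, typically a guide RNA cassette, in a destination vector that would supply the promoter. The associated work concerns animal-derived cytidine deaminases for multiplexed base editing in rice.
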