Addgene plasmid #225146: pYPQ265_EtA3C
Purpose: Gateway entry clone (attL1 & attR5) EtA3C-CBE_V01 for C-T base editing
Depositing lab: Yiping Qi. Depositing organization: University of Maryland, College Park. Publication: Harnessing novel cytidine deaminases from the animal kingdom for robust multiplexed base editing in rice. Contiliani DF, Sretenovic S, Dailey M, Zhou M, Cheng Y, Creste S, Xiao S, Qi Y. Plant Biotechnol J. 2025 Feb 14. doi: 10.1111/pbi.70000. PubMed 39950393.
Backbone
  Vector backbone: pYPQ255
  Total vector size (bp): 8412
  Vector type: Plant Expression
Growth in bacteria
  Bacterial resistance: Spectinomycin, 50 μg/mL
  Growth temperature: 37°C
  Growth strain: DH5alpha
  Copy number: High Copy
Gene/Insert
  Gene/Insert name: EtA3C-zCas9(D10A)-UGI
Terms and licenses: Academic/Nonprofit Terms; Industry Terms: Not Available to Industry
How to cite: pYPQ265_EtA3C was a gift from Yiping Qi (Addgene plasmid # 225146 ; http://n2t.net/addgene:225146 ; RRID:Addgene_225146)
